Addgene plasmid #44267: K15-TK/pGL3
Depositing lab: George Cotsarelis. Depositing organization: University of Pennsylvania. Publication: Stem cells in the hair follicle bulge contribute to wound repair but not to homeostasis of the epidermis. Ito M, Liu Y, Yang Z, Nguyen J, Liang F, Morris RJ, Cotsarelis G. Nat Med. 2005 Dec;11(12):1351-4. Epub 2005 Nov 20. 10.1038/nm1328 PubMed 16288281.
Backbone
  Vector backbone: pGL3-Basic
  Backbone manufacturer: Promega
  Backbone size w/o insert (bp): 4818
  Total vector size (bp): 9800
  Modifications to backbone: Luciferase replaced with HSV-1 TK from a TK/PBSIIKS plasmid by NotI/SalI digestion
  Vector type: Mammalian Expression, Mouse Targeting ; Thymidine kinase
  Selectable markers: Thymidine Kinase (HSV-1 TK)
Growth in bacteria
  Bacterial resistance: Ampicillin, 100 μg/mL
  Growth temperature: 37°C
  Growth strain: DH5alpha
  Copy number: Unknown
Gene/Insert
  Gene/Insert name: K15 promoter (-4.8) (alt names: Krt1-15 promoter; mouse keratin 15 promoter; Krt15 keratin 15)
  Species: M. musculus (mouse)
  Insert size (bp): 4961
  Mutation: Contains the murine K15 promoter (-4.8) fragment
  GenBank ID: NC_000077.6 AF542050
  Entrez Gene: Krt15 (a.k.a. RP23-217I3.2, AI528832, K15, Krt1-15)
  Promoter: murine K15 promoter (-4.8) fragment
  Tag / fusion protein: HSV-1 TK (C terminal on insert)
  Cloning method: Restriction Enzyme; 5′ cloning site XhoI (not destroyed); 3′ cloning site SalI (not destroyed)
  Sequencing primers: 5′ RVprimer3; 3′ pBR322ori-F
Terms and licenses: Academic/Nonprofit Terms; Industry Terms: Not Available to Industry
Depositor comments: Alternate plasmid name: K15-HSV-TK-pGL3 The K15 promoter was cloned from C57 BL/SJ mouse genomic DNA (isolated from tail) by PCR using the Supermix High Fidelity Kit (GIBCO). The sequences of the forward and reverse primers were CTGAGCTACCAGCGAGACTCC (K15F1) and TTCCTGTCCCTAGCAAGCAGGAGAG (K15R1), respectively. XhoI and EcoRI restriction sequences were added to the 5' end of forward and reverse primers respectively for subsequent cloning of the PCR product into PBK/CMV vector (Stratagene). The promoter fragment was then subcloned into pGL3-Basic (Promega) to create plasmid K15(-4.8)-pGL3 (Addgene plasmid #44264). The HSV-1 TK reporter gene cDNA was then excised from a TK/PBSIIKS plasmid, using NotI and SalI, and cloned downstream of the K15 promoter, replacing luciferase. The entire K15 promoter-HSV-TK transgene can be released by digestion with XhoI/SalI.
How to cite: K15-TK/pGL3 was a gift from George Cotsarelis (Addgene plasmid # 44267 ; http://n2t.net/addgene:44267 ; RRID:Addgene_44267)
