[The description below was written by a language model from this plasmid's Addgene catalogue record.]
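Description:
K15-TK/pGL3 (also called K15-HSV-TK-pGL3) is a mammalian expression and mouse transgene plasmid of about 9.8 kb built on the promoterless pGL3-Basic reporter backbone. The firefly luciferase gene of that backbone has been removed and replaced with the herpes simplex virus type 1 thymidine kinase (HSV-1 TK) coding sequence. The plasmid is propagated in E. coli under ampicillin selection. The record provides no feature table, so other backbone elements are not itemised, and the copy number is listed as unknown.

The payload is a roughly 5 kb fragment of the mouse keratin 15 (Krt15, Krt1-15) promoter, designated K15(-4.8). It was amplified by high-fidelity PCR from mouse genomic DNA, passed through an intermediate cloning vector, and placed in pGL3-Basic to give a luciferase reporter precursor. The TK cDNA was then taken from a separate plasmid as a NotI/SalI fragment and inserted downstream of the promoter. Although the catalogue lists TK as a C-terminal "tag", the insert is a promoter, so TK is simply the gene it drives rather than a fusion partner. The whole promoter–TK cassette is flanked by intact XhoI and SalI sites and can be released as a single fragment free of bacterial sequences, as is typically done for generating transgenic mice.

HSV-1 TK acts as a conditional suicide gene: cells expressing it become sensitive to nucleoside analogues such as ganciclovir. With the K15 promoter controlling expression, the construct is suited to selective ablation of K15-expressing cells. The associated study concerned hair follicle bulge stem cells and their contribution to wound repair versus epidermal homeostasis.
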