>Addgene plasmid #44267 | K15-TK/pGL3 | addgene partial sequence | sequence record 61148 | pBR322ori-F 5'-GGGAAACGCCTGGTATCTTT-3'
GACTTGAGCGTCGATTTTTGTGATGCTCGTCAGGGGGGCGGAGCCTATGGAAAAACGCCAGCAACGCGGC
CTTTTTACGGTTCCTGGCCTTTTGCTGGCCTTTTGCTCACATGTTCTTTCCTGCGTTATCCCCTGATTCT
GTGGATAACCGTATTACCGCCTTTGAGTGAGCTGATACCGCTCGCCGCAGCCGAACGACCGAGCGCAGCG
AGTCAGTGAGCGAGGAAGCGGAAGAGCGCTGCCGGCACCTGTCCTACGAGTTGCATGATAAAGAAGACAG
TCATAAGTGCGGCGACGATAGTCATGCCCCGCGCCCACCGGAAGGAGCTGACTGGGTTGAAGGCTCTCAA
GGGCATCGGTCGACGGTATCGATAAGCTTGATATCGAATTCCTGCAGCCCGGGGGATCCTGGCCGGGGTC
CCGCGGAAACTCGGCCGTGGTGACCAATACAAAACAAAAGCGCTCCTCGTACCAGCGAAGAAGGGGCAGA
GATGCCGTAGTCAGGTTTAGTTCGTCCGGCGGCGCCAGAAATCCGCGCGGTGGTTTTTGGGGGTCGGGGG
TGTTTGGCAGCCACAGACGCCCGGTGTTCGTGTCGCGCCAGTACATGCGGTCCATGCCCAGGCCATCCAA
AAACCATGGGTCTGTCTGCTCAGTCCAGTCGTGGACCTGACCCCACGCAACGCCCAAAATAATAACCCCC
ACGAACCATAAACCATTCCCCATGGGGGACCCCGTCCCTAACCCACGGGGCCCGTGGCTATGGCAGGGCT
TGCCGCCCCGACGTTGGCTGCGAGCCCTGGGCCTTCACCCGAACTTGGGGGTTGGGGTGGGGAAAAGGAA
GAAACGCGGGCGTATTGGTCCCAATGGGGTCTCGGTGGGGTATCGACAGAGTGCCAGCC
