>Addgene plasmid #44267 | K15-TK/pGL3 | addgene partial sequence | sequence record 61656 | RVprimer3 5'-CTAGCAAAATAGGCTGTCCC-3'
ACATTTCTCTATCGATAGGTACCGAGCTCTTACGCGTGCTAGCCCGGGCTCGAGATCTGAGCTACCAGCG
AGACTCCCCTGGGAAGGGGCCTGACTGGGGTGATAAAAGTTTACTCTAACCCCTCCCTCGACTTGTCAAT
AAAACTATCCTCCAAGGGAAAAAGGATACCTTGCTTATTTCAGCCGATGAGGGATGGGTCATGTCTTAGC
CCCTTGTTTTACTTGAACCAAAGTCCACCCTGTCCCAGGACAGGGAGAGGGGGCAAGAGCATATTGCTAG
AGCTATGGCAATTCGGGTTAGATAAATGACCTGTACAGAGGGAATCGTTCTTTTCGACAATCTTGTTTCC
CCTTCAGAGAGCTAGTGGGGTTTAGAGAGGTCTGGTGGTCGGTTGTACACGTAACTGCTGCAATACACAG
TAATAAAAAGTGAGGTGTGCACAGGCCAGAGGTTAATATAAGCAGCTTCTGTACTCACCCCTCTGTCCTT
CAGAGACAAGGTCTGAGCCTGCGGCTCACTGATTTAGTTGGGTTGCCCAGCTGGTGAGTTCCAGGGACCC
ACTTTGCCTCCTCGTGTTGAGATTGCAGAATGCCACCCCCTCTACCCACGTGTTCTGGCGATCACACTCA
GGTTGTCAGGCTTGGTGGCACACACCTTTACTCACAAAGTCACCTTGTAGCCCCACACCGGCGCTTCATG
TGGGAGCTGGGGATTTGAACTCTGACCCTCATGCTTGCTGAGGAAGCATTTCCCCGCTAGAAACTAAAGC
GTGGGATTTGAACCGGTCCCAGATTTAGTTTTCTTTCCATTGTTCTCTCTTCGGATTGGGATGTAAGTTA
TGAAGTGAATGAAGACTGAGCACCTACTATGCGCCGTTAATTAAAAATCA
